Addgene plasmid #200896: pSL2783 (pTnsC-VP64_Vch)
Purpose: Expresses human codon-optimized V. cholerae TnsC-VP64 from a CMV promoter.
Depositing lab: Samuel H. Sternberg. Depositing organization: Columbia University. Publication: Targeted DNA integration in human cells without double-strand breaks using CRISPR-associated transposases. Lampe GD, King RT, Halpin-Healy TS, Klompe SE, Hogan MI, Vo PLH, Tang S, Chavez A, Sternberg SH. Nat Biotechnol. 2023 Mar 29. doi: 10.1038/s41587-023-01748-1. PubMed 36991112.
Backbone
  Vector backbone: pcDNA3.1
  Vector type: Mammalian Expression
Growth in bacteria
  Bacterial resistance: Ampicillin, 100 μg/mL
  Growth temperature: 37°C
  Growth strain: DH5alpha
  Copy number: High Copy
Gene/Insert
  Gene/Insert name: VchTnsC-VP64
  Species: Vibrio cholerae
  Tag / fusion protein: NLS (C terminal on insert)
  Cloning method: Gibson Cloning
Terms and licenses: Academic/Nonprofit Terms; Industry Terms: Not Available to Industry
How to cite: pSL2783 (pTnsC-VP64_Vch) was a gift from Samuel H. Sternberg (Addgene plasmid # 200896 ; http://n2t.net/addgene:200896 ; RRID:Addgene_200896)
