[The description below was written by a language model from this plasmid's Addgene catalogue record and pLannotate feature annotations shown in this document.]
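Description:
pSL2783 (pTnsC-VP64_Vch) is a mammalian expression plasmid built on the pcDNA3.1 backbone that produces a human codon-optimized version of Vibrio cholerae TnsC fused to the VP64 transcriptional activation domain, with a nuclear localization signal recorded at the C terminus of the insert. It is maintained in E. coli at high copy through a ColE1/pUC-type origin and selected with ampicillin via the β-lactamase gene and its native promoter. An f1 origin is also present. As in the parental backbone, an SV40 enhancer/early promoter drives a neomycin phosphotransferase gene followed by an SV40 polyadenylation signal, which would allow G418 selection in mammalian cells, although the record does not say this marker is used.

The expression cassette consists of the human CMV immediate-early enhancer and promoter, a T7 promoter just upstream of the coding region, the TnsC-VP64 open reading frame, and the bovine growth hormone polyadenylation signal, with a reverse-oriented SP6 promoter site between the insert and the terminator. The automated annotation does not label TnsC itself. It leaves the region between the T7 promoter and the 3′ end of the insert unannotated apart from a short match to tandem VP16 minimal activation domain repeats, which is consistent with the VP64 moiety. Several other small hits (HIV-1 LTR, bom, ble and lacI fragments) are short partial matches, most likely backbone remnants or chance similarity rather than functional elements.

TnsC is the AAA+ ATPase component of Tn7-like CRISPR-associated transposases, and the construct comes from work on targeted DNA integration in human cells without double-strand breaks. Fusing TnsC to VP64 would let its recruitment to a target site be read out as transcriptional activation, though the record does not state this use explicitly.
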