Features (pLannotate 1.2.2; 21 found; start..end, strand, type, name):
    259..363     -  promoter       AmpR promoter: bla
    422..474     -  misc_feature   bom (fragment): basis of mobility region from pBR322
    629..1008    +  enhancer       CMV enhancer: human cytomegalovirus immediate early enhancer
   1009..1212    +  promoter       CMV promoter: human cytomegalovirus (CMV) immediate early promoter
   1208..1241    +  LTR            5' LTR (truncated) (fragment): truncated 5' long terminal repeat (LTR) from HIV-1
   1257..1275    +  promoter       T7 promoter: promoter for bacteriophage T7 RNA polymerase
   2550..2566    +  CDS            VP96 (fragment): 6 tandem repeats of the minimal activation domain of herpes simplex virus VP16 (Cheng et al., 2013)
   2605..2623    -  promoter       SP6 promoter: promoter for bacteriophage SP6 RNA polymerase
   2649..2873    +  polyA_signal   bGH poly(A) signal: bovine growth hormone polyadenylation signal
   2877..2898    +  promoter       SV40 promoter (fragment): SV40 enhancer and early promoter
   2919..3347    +  rep_origin     f1 ori (sequence partly withheld): f1 bacteriophage origin of replication; arrow indicates direction of (+) strand synthesis
   3361..3690    +  promoter       SV40 promoter: SV40 enhancer and early promoter
   3757..4548    +  CDS            neo: KKA2_KLEPN - Also known as kan, nptII. Experimental evidence at protein level: Swiss-Prot protein existence level 1. Resistance to kanamycin, neomycin, paromomycin, ribostamycin, butirosin and gentamicin B. From Klebsiella pneumoniae.
   4572..4730    +  CDS            ble (fragment): BLE_KLEPN - Experimental evidence at protein level: Swiss-Prot protein existence level 1. Binding protein with a strong affinity to the bleomycin family of antibiotics. Binds to CL990; an antimitotic-antibiotic compound. From Klebsiella pneumoniae.
   4725..4846    +  polyA_signal   SV40 poly(A) signal: SV40 polyadenylation signal
   4919..4935    -  protein_bind   lac operator: The lac repressor binds to the lac operator to inhibit transcription in E. coli. This inhibition can be relieved by adding lactose or isopropyl-β-D-thiogalactopyranoside (IPTG). lac repressor encoded by lacI
   4943..4973    -  promoter       lac promoter: promoter for the E. coli lac operon
   4988..5009    -  protein_bind   CAP binding site: CAP binding activates transcription in the presence of cAMP. E. coli catabolite activator protein
   5022..5114    -  CDS            lacI (fragment): lac repressor; lacI; The lac repressor binds to the lac operator to inhibit transcription in E. coli. This inhibition can be relieved by adding lactose or isopropyl-β-D-thiogalactopyranoside (IPTG).
   5297..5885    -  rep_origin     ori: high-copy-number ColE1/pMB1/pBR322/pUC origin of replication
   6056..258     -  CDS            AmpR (across the origin): β-lactamase; bla; confers resistance to ampicillin, carbenicillin, and related antibiotics
>Addgene plasmid #200896 | pSL2783 (pTnsC-VP64_Vch) | addgene full sequence | sequence record 393053 | Addgene NGS Result
TTGCCCGGCGTCAATACGGGATAATACCGCGCCACATAGCAGAACTTTAAAAGTGCTCATCATTGGAAAA
CGTTCTTCGGGGCGAAAACTCTCAAGGATCTTACCGCTGTTGAGATCCAGTTCGATGTAACCCACTCGTG
CACCCAACTGATCTTCAGCATCTTTTACTTTCACCAGCGTTTCTGGGTGAGCAAAAACAGGAAGGCAAAA
TGCCGCAAAAAAGGGAATAAGGGCGACACGGAAATGTTGAATACTCATACTCTTCCTTTTTCATTATTAT
TGAAGCATTTATCAGGGTTATTGTCTCATGAGCGGATACATATTTGAATGTATTTAGAAAAATAAACAAA
TAGGGGTTCCGCGCACATTTCCCCGAAAAGTGCCACCTGACGTCGACGGATCGGGAGATCTCCCGATCCC
CTATGGTGCACTCTCAGTACAATCTGCTCTGATGCCGCATAGTTAAGCCAGTATCTGCTCCCTGCTTGTG
TGTTGGAGGTCGCTGAGTAGTGCGCGAGCAAAATTTAAGCTACAACAAGGCAAGGCTTGACCGACAATTG
CATGAAGAATCTGCTTAGGGTTAGGCGTTTTGCGCTGCTTCGCGATGTACGGGCCAGATATACGCGTTGA
CATTGATTATTGACTAGTTATTAATAGTAATCAATTACGGGGTCATTAGTTCATAGCCCATATATGGAGT
TCCGCGTTACATAACTTACGGTAAATGGCCCGCCTGGCTGACCGCCCAACGACCCCCGCCCATTGACGTC
AATAATGACGTATGTTCCCATAGTAACGCCAATAGGGACTTTCCATTGACGTCAATGGGTGGAGTATTTA
CGGTAAACTGCCCACTTGGCAGTACATCAAGTGTATCATATGCCAAGTACGCCCCCTATTGACGTCAATG
ACGGTAAATGGCCCGCCTGGCATTATGCCCAGTACATGACCTTATGGGACTTTCCTACTTGGCAGTACAT
CTACGTATTAGTCATCGCTATTACCATGGTGATGCGGTTTTGGCAGTACATCAATGGGCGTGGATAGCGG
TTTGACTCACGGGGATTTCCAAGTCTCCACCCCATTGACGTCAATGGGAGTTTGTTTTGGCACCAAAATC
AACGGGACTTTCCAAAATGTCGTAACAACTCCGCCCCATTGACGCAAATGGGCGGTAGGCGTGTACGGTG
GGAGGTCTATATAAGCAGAGCTCTCTGGCTAACTAGAGAACCCACTGCTTACTGGCTTATCGAAATTAAT
ACGACTCACTATAGGGAGACCCAAGCTTGGTACCGAGCTCGGATCCCTACTTCCAATCCAATGCCACCAT
GGGCTCCGAGACAAGAGAGGCAAGGATCTCTCGCGCAAAGAGGGCCTTTGTGAGCACACCCTCCGTGCGC
AAGATCCTGTCCTATATGGATCGCTGCCGGGACCTGTCCGATCTGGAGTCTGAGCCTACCTGTATGATGG
TGTACGGCGCCTCTGGCGTGGGCAAGACCACAGTGATCAAGAAGTATCTGAATCAGAATAGGAGGGAGAG
CGAGGCAGGAGGCGACATCATCCCCGTGCTGCACATCGAGCTGCCTGACAACGCCAAGCCAGTGGATGCC
GCCAGAGAGCTGCTGGTGGAGATGGGCGACCCTCTGGCCCTGTACGAGACAGATCTGGCCAGACTGACAA
AGAGGCTGACCGAGCTGATCCCAGCAGTGGGAGTGAAGCTGATCATCATCGATGAGTTCCAGCACCTGGT
GGAGGAGAGAAGCAACAGGGTGCTGACACAAGTGGGCAACTGGCTGAAGATGATCCTGAATAAGACCAAG
TGCCCTATCGTGATCTTTGGCATGCCATATAGCAAGGTGGTGCTCCAGGCCAATTCTCAGCTGCACGGCA
GATTCAGCATCCAGGTGGAGCTGAGGCCATTTTCCTACCAGGGAGGAAGGGGCGTGTTCAAGACCTTTCT
GGAGTATCTGGACAAGGCCCTGCCCTTCGAGAAGCAGGCAGGACTGGCCAACGAGTCTCTCCAGAAGAAG
CTGTACGCCTTTTCCCAGGGCAACATGCGCTCTCTGCGGAATCTGATCTATCAGGCCTCCATCGAGGCCA
TCGACAATCAGCACGAAACCATCACAGAGGAGGATTTCGTGTTTGCCAGCAAGCTGACATCCGGCGACAA
GCCAAACAGCTGGAAGAATCCCTTCGAGGAGGGCGTGGAGGTGACAGAGGATATGCTGCGGCCACCCCCC
AAGGACATCGGCTGGGAGGATTACCTGAGACACTCCACCCCCAGGGTGTCTAAGCCTGGCAGAAACAAGA
ATTTCTTTGAGGGCTCCGGAAAACGGACAGCCGACGGAAGCGAGTTCGAGTCACCGAAAAAGAAGCGAAA
AGTTGGTGGTAGTGGTGGAAGCGGCGAGGCCAGCGGTTCCGGACGGGCTGACGCATTGGACGATTTTGAT
CTGGATATGCTGGGAAGTGACGCCCTCGATGATTTTGACCTTGACATGCTTGGTTCGGATGCCCTTGATG
ACTTTGACCTCGACATGCTCGGCAGTGACGCCCTTGATGATTTCGACCTGGACATGCTGATTAACTCTAG
ATAAAGGGCCCTATTCTATAGTGTCACCTAAATGCTAGAGCTCGCTGATCAGCCTCGACTGTGCCTTCTA
GTTGCCAGCCATCTGTTGTTTGCCCCTCCCCCGTGCCTTCCTTGACCCTGGAAGGTGCCACTCCCACTGT
CCTTTCCTAATAAAATGAGGAAATTGCATCGCATTGTCTGAGTAGGTGTCATTCTATTCTGGGGGGTGGG
GTGGGGCAGGACAGCAAGGGGGAGGATTGGGAAGACAATAGCAGGCATGCTGGGGATGCGGTGGGCTCTA
TGGCTTCTGAGGCGGAAAGAACCAGCTGGGGCTCTAGGGGGTATCCCC
[124 nt withheld, positions 2919-3042]
C
[91 nt withheld, positions 3044-3134]
A
[49 nt withheld, positions 3136-3184]
CCTTTGACGTTGGAGTCCACGTTCTTT
[37 nt withheld, positions 3212-3248]
ACCCTATCTCGGTCTATTCTTTTGATTTATAAGGGATTTTGCCGATTTCGGCCTATTGGTTAAAAAATGA
GCTGATTTAACAAAAATTTAACGCGAATTAATTCTGTGGAATGTGTGTCAGTTAGGGTGTGGAAAGTCCC
CAGGCTCCCCAGCAGGCAGAAGTATGCAAAGCATGCATCTCAATTAGTCAGCAACCAGGTGTGGAAAGTC
CCCAGGCTCCCCAGCAGGCAGAAGTATGCAAAGCATGCATCTCAATTAGTCAGCAACCATAGTCCCGCCC
CTAACTCCGCCCATCCCGCCCCTAACTCCGCCCAGTTCCGCCCATTCTCCGCCCCATGGCTGACTAATTT
TTTTTATTTATGCAGAGGCCGAGGCCGCCTCTGCCTCTGAGCTATTCCAGAAGTAGTGAGGAGGCTTTTT
TGGAGGCCTAGGCTTTTGCAAAAAGCTCCCGGGAGCTTGTATATCCATTTTCGGATCTGATCAAGAGACA
GGATGAGGATCGTTTCGCATGATTGAACAAGATGGATTGCACGCAGGTTCTCCGGCCGCTTGGGTGGAGA
GGCTATTCGGCTATGACTGGGCACAACAGACAATCGGCTGCTCTGATGCCGCCGTGTTCCGGCTGTCAGC
GCAGGGGCGCCCGGTTCTTTTTGTCAAGACCGACCTGTCCGGTGCCCTGAATGAACTGCAGGACGAGGCA
GCGCGGCTATCGTGGCTGGCCACGACGGGCGTTCCTTGCGCAGCTGTGCTCGACGTTGTCACTGAAGCGG
GAAGGGACTGGCTGCTATTGGGCGAAGTGCCGGGGCAGGATCTCCTGTCATCTCACCTTGCTCCTGCCGA
GAAAGTATCCATCATGGCTGATGCAATGCGGCGGCTGCATACGCTTGATCCGGCTACCTGCCCATTCGAC
CACCAAGCGAAACATCGCATCGAGCGAGCACGTACTCGGATGGAAGCCGGTCTTGTCGATCAGGATGATC
TGGACGAAGAGCATCAGGGGCTCGCGCCAGCCGAACTGTTCGCCAGGCTCAAGGCGCGCATGCCCGACGG
CGAGGATCTCGTCGTGACCCATGGCGATGCCTGCTTGCCGAATATCATGGTGGAAAATGGCCGCTTTTCT
GGATTCATCGACTGTGGCCGGCTGGGTGTGGCGGACCGCTATCAGGACATAGCGTTGGCTACCCGTGATA
TTGCTGAAGAGCTTGGCGGCGAATGGGCTGACCGCTTCCTCGTGCTTTACGGTATCGCCGCTCCCGATTC
GCAGCGCATCGCCTTCTATCGCCTTCTTGACGAGTTCTTCTGAGCGGGACTCTGGGGTTCGAAATGACCG
ACCAAGCGACGCCCAACCTGCCATCACGAGATTTCGATTCCACCGCCGCCTTCTATGAAAGGTTGGGCTT
CGGAATCGTTTTCCGGGACGCCGGCTGGATGATCCTCCAGCGCGGGGATCTCATGCTGGAGTTCTTCGCC
CACCCCAACTTGTTTATTGCAGCTTATAATGGTTACAAATAAAGCAATAGCATCACAAATTTCACAAATA
AAGCATTTTTTTCACTGCATTCTAGTTGTGGTTTGTCCAAACTCATCAATGTATCTTATCATGTCTGTAT
ACCGTCGACCTCTAGCTAGAGCTTGGCGTAATCATGGTCATAGCTGTTTCCTGTGTGAAATTGTTATCCG
CTCACAATTCCACACAACATACGAGCCGGAAGCATAAAGTGTAAAGCCTGGGGTGCCTAATGAGTGAGCT
AACTCACATTAATTGCGTTGCGCTCACTGCCCGCTTTCCAGTCGGGAAACCTGTCGTGCCAGCTGCATTA
ATGAATCGGCCAACGCGCGGGGAGAGGCGGTTTGCGTATTGGGCGCTCTTCCGCTTCCTCGCTCACTGAC
TCGCTGCGCTCGGTCGTTCGGCTGCGGCGAGCGGTATCAGCTCACTCAAAGGCGGTAATACGGTTATCCA
CAGAATCAGGGGATAACGCAGGAAAGAACATGTGAGCAAAAGGCCAGCAAAAGGCCAGGAACCGTAAAAA
GGCCGCGTTGCTGGCGTTTTTCCATAGGCTCCGCCCCCCTGACGAGCATCACAAAAATCGACGCTCAAGT
CAGAGGTGGCGAAACCCGACAGGACTATAAAGATACCAGGCGTTTCCCCCTGGAAGCTCCCTCGTGCGCT
CTCCTGTTCCGACCCTGCCGCTTACCGGATACCTGTCCGCCTTTCTCCCTTCGGGAAGCGTGGCGCTTTC
TCATAGCTCACGCTGTAGGTATCTCAGTTCGGTGTAGGTCGTTCGCTCCAAGCTGGGCTGTGTGCACGAA
CCCCCCGTTCAGCCCGACCGCTGCGCCTTATCCGGTAACTATCGTCTTGAGTCCAACCCGGTAAGACACG
ACTTATCGCCACTGGCAGCAGCCACTGGTAACAGGATTAGCAGAGCGAGGTATGTAGGCGGTGCTACAGA
GTTCTTGAAGTGGTGGCCTAACTACGGCTACACTAGAAGAACAGTATTTGGTATCTGCGCTCTGCTGAAG
CCAGTTACCTTCGGAAAAAGAGTTGGTAGCTCTTGATCCGGCAAACAAACCACCGCTGGTAGCGGTGGTT
TTTTTGTTTGCAAGCAGCAGATTACGCGCAGAAAAAAAGGATCTCAAGAAGATCCTTTGATCTTTTCTAC
GGGGTCTGACGCTCAGTGGAACGAAAACTCACGTTAAGGGATTTTGGTCATGAGATTATCAAAAAGGATC
TTCACCTAGATCCTTTTAAATTAAAAATGAAGTTTTAAATCAATCTAAAGTATATATGAGTAAACTTGGT
CTGACAGTTACCAATGCTTAATCAGTGAGGCACCTATCTCAGCGATCTGTCTATTTCGTTCATCCATAGT
TGCCTGACTCCCCGTCGTGTAGATAACTACGATACGGGAGGGCTTACCATCTGGCCCCAGTGCTGCAATG
ATACCGCGAGACCCACGCTCACCGGCTCCAGATTTATCAGCAATAAACCAGCCAGCCGGAAGGGCCGAGC
GCAGAAGTGGTCCTGCAACTTTATCCGCCTCCATCCAGTCTATTAATTGTTGCCGGGAAGCTAGAGTAAG
TAGTTCGCCAGTTAATAGTTTGCGCAACGTTGTTGCCATTGCTACAGGCATCGTGGTGTCACGCTCGTCG
TTTGGTATGGCTTCATTCAGCTCCGGTTCCCAACGATCAAGGCGAGTTACATGATCCCCCATGTTGTGCA
AAAAAGCGGTTAGCTCCTTCGGTCCTCCGATCGTTGTCAGAAGTAAGTTGGCCGCAGTGTTATCACTCAT
GGTTATGGCAGCACTGCATAATTCTCTTACTGTCATGCCATCCGTAAGATGCTTTTCTGTGACTGGTGAG
TACTCAACCAAGTCATTCTGAGAATAGTGTATGCGGCGACCGAGTTGCTC
